>Addgene plasmid #207399 | KW57_HART_RAC1 | addgene full sequence | sequence record 408593 | Addgene NGS Result
GAGCAACTCGGTCGCCGCATACACTATTCTCAGAATGACTTGGTTGAGTACTCACCAGTCACAGAAAAGC
ATCTTACGGATGGCATGACAGTAAGAGAATTATGCAGTGCTGCCATAACCATGAGTGATAACACTGCGGC
CAACTTACTTCTGACAACGATCGGAGGACCGAAGGAGCTAACCGCTTTTTTGCACAACATGGGGGATCAT
GTAACTCGCCTTGATCGTTGGGAACCGGAGCTGAATGAAGCCATACCAAACGACGAGCGTGACACCACGA
TGCCTGTAGCAATGGCAACAACGTTGCGCAAACTATTAACTGGCGAACTACTTACTCTAGCTTCCCGGCA
ACAATTAATAGACTGGATGGAGGCGGATAAAGTTGCAGGACCACTTCTGCGCTCGGCCCTTCCGGCTGGC
TGGTTTATTGCTGATAAATCTGGAGCCGGTGAGCGTGGGTCTCGCGGTATCATTGCAGCACTGGGGCCAG
ATGGTAAGCCCTCCCGTATCGTAGTTATCTACACGACGGGGAGTCAGGCAACTATGGATGAACGAAATAG
ACAGATCGCTGAGATAGGTGCCTCACTGATTAAGCATTGGTAACTGTCAGACCAAGTTTACTCATATATA
CTTTAGATTGATTTAAAACTTCATTTTTAATTTAAAAGGATCTAGGTGAAGATCCTTTTTGATAATCTCA
TGACCAAAATCCCTTAACGTGAGTTTTCGTTCCACTGAGCGTCAGACCCCGTAGAAAAGATCAAAGGATC
TTCTTGAGATCCTTTTTTTCTGCGCGTAATCTGCTGCTTGCAAACAAAAAAACCACCGCTACCAGCGGTG
GTTTGTTTGCCGGATCAAGAGCTACCAACTCTTTTTCCGAAGGTAACTGGCTTCAGCAGAGCGCAGATAC
CAAATACTGTTCTTCTAGTGTAGCCGTAGTTAGGCCACCACTTCAAGAACTCTGTAGCACCGCCTACATA
CCTCGCTCTGCTAATCCTGTTACCAGTGGCTGCTGCCAGTGGCGATAAGTCGTGTCTTACCGGGTTGGAC
TCAAGACGATAGTTACCGGATAAGGCGCAGCGGTCGGACTGAACGGGGGGTTCGTGCACACAGCCCAGCT
TGGAGCGAACGACCTACACCGAACTGAGATACCTACAGCGTGAGCTATGAGAAAGCGCCACGCTTCCCGA
AGGGAGAAAGGCGGACAGGTATCCGGTAAGCGGCAGGGTCGGAACAGGAGAGCGCACGAGGGAGCTTCCA
GGGGGAAACGCCTGGTATCTTTATAGTCCTGTCGGGTTTCGCCACCTCTGACTTGAGCGTCGATTTTTGT
GATGCTCGTCAGGGGGGCGGAGCCTATGGAAAAACGCCAGCAACGCGGCCTTTTTACGGTTCCTGGCCTT
TTGCTGGCCTTTTGCTCACATGTTCTTTCCTGCGTTATCCCCTGATTCTGTGGATAACCGTATTACCGCC
TTTGAGTGAGCTGATACCGCTCGCCGCAGCCGAACGACCGAGCGCAGCGAGTCAGTGAGCGAGGAAGCGG
AAGAGCGCCCAATACGCAAACCGCCTCTCCCCGCGCGTTGGCCGATTCATTAATGCAGCTGGCACGACAG
GTTTCCCGACTGGAAAGCGGGCAGTGAGCGCAACGCAATTAATGTGAGTTAGCTCACTCATTAGGCACCC
CAGGCTTTACACTTTATGCTTCCGGCTCGTATGTTGTGTGGAATTGTGAGCGGATAACAATTTCACACAG
GAAACAGCTATGACCATGATTACGCCAAGCGCGCAATTAACCCTCACTAAAGGGAACAAAAGCTGGAGCT
GCAAGCTTGGCCATTGCATACGTTGTATCCATATCATAATATGTACATTTATATTGGCTCATGTCCAACA
TTACCGCCATGTTGACATTGATTATTGACTAGTTATTAATAGTAATCAATTACGGGGTCATTAGTTCATA
GCCCATATATGGAGTTCCGCGTTACATAACTTACGGTAAATGGCCCGCCTGGCTGACCGCCCAACGACCC
CCGCCCATTGACGTCAATAATGACGTATGTTCCCATAGTAACGCCAATAGGGACTTTCCATTGACGTCAA
TGGGTGGAGTATTTACGGTAAACTGCCCACTTGGCAGTACATCAAGTGTATCATATGCCAAGTACGCCCC
CTATTGACGTCAATGACGGTAAATGGCCCGCCTGGCATTATGCCCAGTACATGACCTTATGGGACTTTCC
TACTTGGCAGTACATCTACGTATTAGTCATCGCTATTACCATGGTGATGCGGTTTTGGCAGTACATCAAT
GGGCGTGGATAGCGGTTTGACTCACGGGGATTTCCAAGTCTCCACCCCATTGACGTCAATGGGAGTTTGT
TTTGGCACCAAAATCAACGGGACTTTCCAAAATGTCGTAACAACTCCGCCCCATTGACGCAAATGGGCGG
TAGGCGTGTACGGTGGGAGGTCTATATAAGCAGAGCTCGTTTAGTGAACCGGGGTCTCTCTGGTTAGACC
AGATCTGAGCCTGGGAGCTCTCTGGCTAACTAGGGAACCCACTGCTTAAGCCTCAATAAAGCTTGCCTTG
AGTGCTTCAAGTAGTGTGTGCCCGTCTGTTGTGTGACTCTGGTAACTAGAGATCCCTCAGACCCTTTTAG
TCAGTGTGGAAAATCTCTAGCAGTGGCGCCCGAACAGGGACTTGAAAGCGAAAGGGAAACCAGAGGAGCT
CTCTCGACGCAGGACTCGGCTTGCTGAAGCGCGCACGGCAAGAGGCGAGGGGCGGCGACTGGTGAGTACG
CCAAAAATTTTGACTAGCGGAGGCTAGAAGGAGAGAGATGGGTGCGAGAGCGTCAGTATTAAGCGGGGGA
GAATTAGATCGCGATGGGAAAAAATTCGGTTAAGGCCAGGGGGAAAGAAAAAATATAAATTAAAACATAT
AGTATGGGCAAGCAGGGAGCTAGAACGATTCGCAGTTAATCCTGGCCTGTTAGAAACATCAGAAGGCTGT
AGACAAATACTGGGACAGCTACAACCATCCCTTCAGACAGGATCAGAAGAACTTAGATCATTATATAATA
CAGTAGCAACCCTCTATTGTGTGCATCAAAGGATAGAGATAAAAGACACCAAGGAAGCTTTAGACAAGAT
AGAGGAAGAGCAAAACAAAAGTAAGACCACCGCACAGCAAGCGGCCGCTGATCTTCAGACCTGGAGGAGG
AGATATGAGGGACAATTGGAGAAGTGAATTATATAAATATAAAGTAGTAAAAATTGAACCATTAGGAGTA
GTACCCACCAAGGCAAAGAGAAGAGTGGTGCAGAGAGAAAAAAGAGCAGTGGGAATAGGAGCTTTGTTCC
TTGGGTTCTTGGGAGCAGCAGGAAGCACTATGGGCGCAGCGTCAATGACGCTGACGGTACAGGCCAGACA
ATTATTGTCTGGTATAGTGCAGCAGCAGAACAATTTGCTGAGGGCTATTGAGGCGCAACAGCATCTGTTG
CAACTCACAGTCTGGGGCATCAAGCAGCTCCAGGCAAGAATCCTGGCTGTGGAAAGATACCTAAAGGATC
AACAGCTCCTGGGGATTTGGGGTTGCTCTGGAAAACTCATTTGCACCACTGCTGTGCCTTGGAATGCTAG
TTGGAGTAATAAATCTCTGGAACAGATTTGGAATCACACGACCTGGATGGAGTGGGACAGAGAAATTAAC
AATTACACAAGCTTAATACACTCCTTAATTGAAGAATCGCAAAACCAGCAAGAAAAGAATGAACAAGAAT
TATTGGAATTAGATAAATGGGCAAGTTTGTGGAATTGGTTTAACATAACAAATTGGCTGTGGTATATAAA
ATTATTCATAATGATAGTAGGAGGCTTGGTAGGTTTAAGAATAGTTTTTGCTGTACTTTCTATAGTGAAT
AGAGTTAGGCAGGGATATTCACCATTATCGTTTCAGACCCACCTCCCAACCCCGAGGGGACCCGACAGGC
CCGAAGGAATAGAAGAAGAAGGTGGAGAGAGAGACAGAGACAGATCCATTCGATTAGTGAACGGATCTCG
ACGGTATCGCTTAACTTTTAAAAGAAAAGGGGGGATTGGGGGGTACAGTGCAGGGGAAAGAATAGTAGAC
ATAATAGCAACAGACATACAAACTAAAGAATTACAAAAACAAATTACAAAAATTCAAAATTTTATCGATC
ACGAGACTAGCCTCGAGAGATCTGATCATAATCAGCCATACCACATTTGTAGAGGTTTTACTTGCTTTAA
AAAACCTCCCACACCTCCCCCTGAACCTGAAACATAAAATGAATGCAATTGTTGTTGTTAACTTGTTTAT
TGCAGCTTATAATGGTTACAAATAAGGCAATAGCATCACAAATTTCACAAATAAGGCATTTTTTTCACTG
CATTCTAGTTTTGGTTTGTCCAAACTCATCAATGTATCTTATCATGTCTGGATCTCAAATCCCTCGGAAG
CTGCGCCTGTCTTAGGTTGGAGTGATACATTTTTATCACTTTTACCCGTCTTTGGATTAGGCAGTAGCTC
TGACGGCCCTCCTGTCTTAGGTTAGTGAAAAATGTCACTCTCTTACCCGTCATTGGCTGTCCAGCTTAGC
TCGCAGGGGAGGTGGTCTGGATCCACCGGTCCGGTTTAATTAACGTAGCACGCGTTTAGTCATCTAGCTA
GCAGTGTACAGCTCGTCCATGCCGAGAGTGATCCCGGCGGCGGTCACGAACTCCAGCAGGACCATGTGAT
CGCGCTTCTCGTTGGGGTCTTTGCTCAGGGCGGACTGGGTGCTCAGGTAGTGGTTGTCGGGCAGCAGCAC
GGGGCCGTCGCCGATGGGGGTGTTCTGCTGGTAGTGGTCGGCGAGCTGCACGCTGCCGTCCTCGATGTTG
TGGCGGATCTTGAAGTTCACCTTGATGCCGTTCTTCTGCTTGTCGGCCATGATATAGACGTTGTGGCTGT
TGTAGTTGTACTCCAGCTTGTGCCCCAGGATGTTGCCGTCCTCCTTGAAGTCGATGCCCTTCAGCTCGAT
GCGGTTCACCAGGGTGTCGCCCTCGAACTTCACCTCGGCGCGGGTCTTGTAGTTGCCGTCGTCCTTGAAG
AAGATGGTGCGCTCCTGGACGTAGCCTTCGGGCATGGCGGACTTGAAGAAGTCGTGCTGCTTCATGTGGT
CGGGGTAGCGGCTGAAGCACTGCACGCCGTAGGTCAGGGTGGTCACGAGGGTGGGCCAGGGCACGGGCAG
CTTGCCGGTGGTGCAGATGAACTTCAGGGTCAGCTTGCCGTAGGTGGCATCGCCCTCGCCCTCGCCGGAC
ACGCTGAACTTGTGGCCGTTTACGTCGCCGTCCAGCTCGACCAGGATGGGCACCACCCCGGTGAACAGCT
CCTCGCCCTTGCTCACCATGGTGGCTAGCGGTTCACTAAACGAACTCTGCTTATATAGGCCTCCCACCGT
ACACGCCTACCCTCGAGAAGCTTGATATCGAATTCCACGGGGTTGGGGTTGCGCCTTTTCCAAGGCAGCC
CTGGGTTTGCGCAGGGACGCGGCTGCTCTGGGCGTGGTTCCGGGAAACGCAGCGGCGCCGACCCTGGGTC
TCGCACATTCTTCACGTCCGTTCGCAGCGTCACCCGGATCTTCGCCGCTACCCTTGTGGGCCCCCCGGCG
ACGCTTCCTGCTCCGCCCCTAAGTCGGGAAGGTTCCTTGCGGTTCGCGGCGTGCCGGACGTGACAAACGG
AAGCCGCACGTCTCACTAGTACCCTCGCAGACGGACAGCGCCAGGGAGCAATGGCAGCGCGCCGACCGCG
ATGGGCTGTGGCCAATAGCGGCTGCTCAGCAGGGCGCGCCGAGAGCAGCGGCCGGGAAGGGGCGGTGCGG
GAGGCGGGGTGTGGGGCGGTAGTGTGGGCCCTGTTCCTGCCCGCGCAGTTTTCCTCAGCTTTGGGTGGTG
GCCGCTGCCGGGCATCGGCTTCCAGTCCGCGGAGGGCGAGGCGGCGTGGACAGCGGCCCCGGCACCCAGC
GCCCCGCCGCCCGCAAGCCGCGCGCCCGTCCGCCGCGCCCCGAGCCCGCCGCTTCCTATCTCAGCGCCCT
GCCGCCGCCGCCGCGGCCCAGCGAGCGGCCCTGATGGTTTCAAAAGGTGAAGAAGATAACATGGCCATCA
TCAAGGAGTTCATGCGCTTCAAGGTGCACATGGAGGGCTCCGTGAACGGCCACGAGTTCGAGATCGAGGG
CGAGGGCGAGGGCCGCCCCTACGAGGGCACCCAGACCGCCAAGCTGAAGGTGACCAAGGGTGGCCCCCTG
CCCTTCGCCTGGGACATCCTGTCCCCTCAGTTCATGTACGGCTCCAAGGCCTACGTGAAGCACCCCGCCG
ACATCCCCGACTACTTGAAGCTGTCCTTCCCCGAGGGCTTCAAGTGGGAGCGCGTGATGAACTTCGAGGA
CGGCGGCGTGGTGACCGTGACCCAGGACTCCTCCCTGCAGGACGGCGAGTTCATCTACAAGGTGAAGCTG
CGCGGCACCAACTTCCCCTCCGACGGCCCCGTAATGCAGAAGAAGACCATGGGCTGGGAGGCCTCCTCCG
AGAGAATGTACCCCGAGGACGGCGCCCTGAAGGGCGAGATCAAGCAGAGGCTGAAGCTGAAGGACGGCGG
CCACTACGACGCTGAGGTCAAGACCACCTACAAGGCCAAGAAGCCCGTGCAGCTGCCCGGCGCCTACAAC
GTCAACATCAAGTTGGACATCACCTCCCACAACGAGGACTACACCATCGTGGAACAGTACGAACGCGCCG
AGGGCCGCCACTCCACCGGCGGCATGGACGAGCTGTACAAGAAGCTTAGCCATGGCTTCCCGCCGGAGGT
GGAGGAGCAGGATGATGGCGCGCTGCCCATGTCTTGTGCCCAGGAGAGCGGGATGGACCGTCACCCTGCA
GCCTGTGCTTCTGCTAGGATCAATGTGTAGAGTCGAGTCTAGAGTCGACAATCAACCTCTGGATTACAAA
ATTTGTGAAAGATTGACTGGTATTCTTAACTATGTTGCTCCTTTTACGCTATGTGGATACGCTGCTTTAA
TGCCTTTGTATCATGCTATTGCTTCCCGTATGGCTTTCATTTTCTCCTCCTTGTATAAATCCTGGTTGCT
GTCTCTTTATGAGGAGTTGTGGCCCGTTGTCAGGCAACGTGGCGTGGTGTGCACTGTGTTTGCTGACGCA
ACCCCCACTGGTTGGGGCATTGCCACCACCTGTCAGCTCCTTTCCGGGACTTTCGCTTTCCCCCTCCCTA
TTGCCACGGCGGAACTCATCGCCGCCTGCCTTGCCCGCTGCTGGACAGGGGCTCGGCTGTTGGGCACTGA
CAATTCCGTGGTGTTGTCGGGGAAGCTGACGTCCTTTCCATGGCTGCTCGCCTGTGTTGCCACCTGGATT
CTGCGCGGGACGTCCTTCTGCTACGTCCCTTCGGCCCTCAATCCAGCGGACCTTCCTTCCCGCGGCCTGC
TGCCGGCTCTGCGGCCTCTTCCGCGTCTTCGCCTTCGCCCTCAGACGAGTCGGATCTCCCTTTGGGCCGC
CTCCCCGCCTGGAATTCGAGCTCGGTACCTTTAAGACCAATGACTTACAAGGCAGCTGTAGATCTTAGCC
ACTTTTTAAAAGAAAAGGGGGGACTGGAAGGGCTAATTCACTCCCAACGAAGACAAGATCTGCTTTTTGC
TTGTACTGGGTCTCTCTGGTTAGACCAGATCTGAGCCTGGGAGCTCTCTGGCTAACTAGGGAACCCACTG
CTTAAGCCTCAATAAAGCTTGCCTTGAGTGCTTCAAGTAGTGTGTGCCCGTCTGTTGTGTGACTCTGGTA
ACTAGAGATCCCTCAGACCCTTTTAGTCAGTGTGGAAAATCTCTAGCAGTAGTAGTTCATGTCATCTTAT
TATTCAGTATTTATAACTTGCAAAGAAATGAATATCAGAGAGTGAGAGGAACTTGTTTATTGCAGCTTAT
AATGGTTACAAATAAAGCAATAGCATCACAAATTTCACAAATAAAGCATTTTTTTCACTGCATTCTAGTT
GTGGTTTGTCCAAACTCATCAATGTATCTTATCATGTCTGGCTCTAGCTATCCCGCCCCTAACTCCGCCC
ATCCCGCCCCTAACTCCGCCCAGTTCCGCCCATTCTCCGCCCCATGGCTGACTAATTTTTTTTATTTATG
CAGAGGCCGAGGCCGCCTCGGCCTCTGAGCTATTCCAGAAGTAGTGAGGAGGCTTTTTTGGAGGCCTAGG
GACGTACCCAATTCGCCCTATAGTGAGTCGTATTACGCGCGCTCACTGGCCGTCGTTTTACAACGTCGTG
ACTGGGAAAACCCTGGCGTTACCCAACTTAATCGCCTTGCAGCACATCCCCCTTTCGCCAGCTGGCGTAA
TAGCGAAGAGGCCCGCACCGATCGCCCTTCCCAACAGTTGCGCAGCCTGAATGGCGAATGGG
[124 nt withheld, positions 8463-8586]
C
[91 nt withheld, positions 8588-8678]
A
[49 nt withheld, positions 8680-8728]
CCTTTGACGTTGGAGTCCACGTTCTTT
[37 nt withheld, positions 8756-8792]
ACCCTATCTCGGTCTATTCTTTTGATTTATAAGGGATTTTGCCGATTTCGGCCTATTGGTTAAAAAATGA
GCTGATTTAACAAAAATTTAACGCGAATTTTAACAAAATATTAACGCTTACAATTTAGGTGGCACTTTTC
GGGGAAATGTGTGCGGAACCCCTATTTGTTTATTTTTCTAAATACATTCAAATATGTATCCGCTCATGAG
ACAATAACCCTGATAAATGCTTCAATAATATTGAAAAAGGAAGAGTATGAGTATTCAACATTTCCGTGTC
GCCCTTATTCCCTTTTTTGCGGCATTTTGCCTTCCTGTTTTTGCTCACCCAGAAACGCTGGTGAAAGTAA
AAGATGCTGAAGATCAGTTGGGTGCACGAGTGGGTTACATCGAACTGGATCTCAACAGCGGTAAGATCCT
TGAGAGTTTTCGCCCCGAAGAACGTTTTCCAATGATGAGCACTTTTAAAGTTCTGCTATGTGGCGCGGTA
TTATCCCGTATTGACGCCGGGCAA
Features (pLannotate 1.2.2; 32 found; start..end, strand, type, name):
    774..1362    +  rep_origin     ori: high-copy-number ColE1/pMB1/pBR322/pUC origin of replication
   1545..1637    +  CDS            lacI (fragment): lac repressor; lacI; The lac repressor binds to the lac operator to inhibit transcription in E. coli. This inhibition can be relieved by adding lactose or isopropyl-β-D-thiogalactopyranoside (IPTG).
   1650..1671    +  protein_bind   CAP binding site: CAP binding activates transcription in the presence of cAMP. E. coli catabolite activator protein
   1686..1716    +  promoter       lac promoter: promoter for the E. coli lac operon
   1724..1740    +  protein_bind   lac operator: The lac repressor binds to the lac operator to inhibit transcription in E. coli. This inhibition can be relieved by adding lactose or isopropyl-β-D-thiogalactopyranoside (IPTG). lac repressor encoded by lacI
   1785..1803    +  promoter       T3 promoter: promoter for bacteriophage T3 RNA polymerase
   1904..2283    +  enhancer       CMV enhancer: human cytomegalovirus immediate early enhancer
   2284..2487    +  promoter       CMV promoter: human cytomegalovirus (CMV) immediate early promoter
   2502..2682    +  LTR            5' LTR (truncated): truncated 5' long terminal repeat (LTR) from HIV-1
   2729..2854    +  misc_feature   HIV-1 Ψ: packaging signal of human immunodeficiency virus type 1
   2838..3201    +  CDS            HIV-1 gag (fragment): gag protein from human immunodeficiency virus 1; gag
   3347..3580    +  misc_feature   RRE: The Rev response element (RRE) of HIV-1 allows for Rev-dependent mRNA export from the nucleus to the cytoplasm.
   3957..4057    +  CDS            Rev (fragment): human immunodeficiency virus 1 (HIV-1) Rev protein; rev; enhances nuclear export of unspliced and incompletely spliced viral mRNAs
   4076..4193    +  misc_feature   cPPT/CTS: central polypurine tract and central termination sequence of HIV-1
   4223..4307    +  CDS            large T antigen (fragment): large T antigen from SV40 (simian virus 40)
   4330..4464    +  polyA_signal   SV40 poly(A) signal: SV40 polyadenylation signal
   4696..5409    -  CDS            EGFP: EGFP is a basic (constitutively fluorescent) green fluorescent protein published in 1996, derived from Aequorea victoria. It is reported to be a rapidly-maturing weak dimer with moderate acid sensitivity.
   5435..5471    -  promoter       minimal CMV promoter (fragment): human cytomegalovirus (CMV) immediate early promoter
   5473..5496    -  misc_feature   MCS (fragment): pBluescript multiple cloning site
   5499..5926    +  promoter       hPGK promoter (fragment): human phosphoglycerate kinase 1 promoter
   6124..6831    +  CDS            mCherry: mCherry is a basic (constitutively fluorescent) red fluorescent protein published in 2004, derived from Discosoma sp.. It is reported to be a very rapidly-maturing monomer with low acid sensitivity.
   6810..6960    +  CDS            d4EGFP (fragment): EGFP destabilized by a mutated version of residues 422-461 of mouse ornithine decarboxylase, giving an in vivo half-life of ~4 hours mammalian codon-optimized
   6980..7568    +  misc_feature   WPRE: woodchuck hepatitis virus posttranscriptional regulatory element
   7585..7653    +  CDS            nef (fragment): NEF_HV1Z2 - Experimental evidence at protein level: Swiss-Prot protein existence level 1. Extracellular Nef protein targets CD4(+) T-lymphocytes for apoptosis by interacting with CXCR4 surface receptors. From Human immunodeficiency virus type 1 group M subtype D (isolate Z2/CDC-Z34) (HIV-1).
   7655..7888    +  LTR            3' LTR (ΔU3): self-inactivating 3' long terminal repeat (LTR) from HIV-1
   7960..8081    +  polyA_signal   SV40 poly(A) signal: SV40 polyadenylation signal
   8121..8256    +  rep_origin     SV40 ori: SV40 origin of replication
   8277..8295    -  promoter       T7 promoter: promoter for bacteriophage T7 RNA polymerase
   8303..8458    +  CDS            lacZα (fragment): LacZα fragment of β-galactosidase; lacZ fragment
   8463..8891    +  rep_origin     f1 ori (sequence partly withheld): f1 bacteriophage origin of replication; arrow indicates direction of (+) strand synthesis
   8957..9048    +  promoter       AmpR promoter: bla
   9049..603     +  CDS            AmpR (across the origin): β-lactamase; bla; confers resistance to ampicillin, carbenicillin, and related antibiotics
