[The description below was written by a language model from this plasmid's Addgene catalogue record and pLannotate feature annotations shown in this document.]
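Description:
KW57_HART_RAC1 is a third-generation-style, self-inactivating HIV-1 lentiviral transfer plasmid built on the bidirectional lentiviral vector (BdLV) backbone, and it carries the HART (helicase activity reporter for translation) reporter configured for the RAC1 5' UTR. In bacteria it replicates from a high-copy ColE1/pUC-type origin and is selected with ampicillin through the β-lactamase gene. An f1 origin, an SV40 origin, and leftover lac, T3 and T7 cloning-vector elements are also annotated. The viral genome is transcribed from a CMV enhancer/promoter fused to a truncated 5' LTR. It contains the Ψ packaging signal with a partial gag fragment, the Rev response element, the cPPT/CTS, a WPRE, and a ΔU3 3' LTR, so integrated proviruses lack LTR promoter activity.

The payload is a divergent two-colour cassette driven by a constitutive bidirectional promoter, made of a minimal CMV promoter fragment placed back to back with a human PGK promoter fragment. On the reverse strand the minimal CMV side expresses EGFP, which according to the record sits behind a control 5' UTR and ends at an SV40 polyadenylation signal. On the forward strand the PGK side expresses mCherry under the RAC1 5' UTR, although neither UTR is annotated in the feature table. Directly after mCherry there is a short match to the ornithine decarboxylase degron region of destabilized EGFP, which suggests the red reporter is destabilized, though the record does not say so. Because both fluorophores come from one integrated locus, the mCherry-to-EGFP ratio gives an internally normalized readout of translation through the RAC1 leader. The construct is intended to report DDX3X helicase-dependent translation in transduced mammalian cells.
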