Addgene plasmid #207399: KW57_HART_RAC1
Purpose: Lentiviral plasmid containing DDX3X reporter HART for RAC1 5UTR
Depositing lab: Stephen Floor. Depositing organization: University of California, San Francisco (UCSF). Publication: A novel reporter for helicase activity in translation uncovers DDX3X interactions. Wilkins KC, Schroeder T, Gu S, Revalde JL, Floor SN. RNA. 2024 Jul 16;30(8):1041-1057. doi: 10.1261/rna.079837.123. PubMed 38697667.
Backbone
  Vector backbone: BdLV
  Backbone manufacturer: Luigi Naldini , PMID 15619618
  Modifications to backbone: The constitutive bidirectional promoter in bidirectional lentiviral vector (BdLV) was used to express eGFP under direction of a control 5'UTR and mCherry under control of the RAC1 5'UTR.
  Vector type: Mammalian Expression, Lentiviral
Growth in bacteria
  Bacterial resistance: Ampicillin, 100 μg/mL
  Growth temperature: 37°C
  Growth strain: NEB Stable
  Copy number: Unknown
Gene/Insert
  Gene/Insert name: eGFP
  Species: Synthetic
  Insert size (bp): 726
  GenBank ID: 8382257
Resource information
  A portion of this plasmid was derived from a plasmid made by: Backbone is from PMID 15619618
Terms and licenses: Academic/Nonprofit Terms; Industry Terms: Not Available to Industry
Depositor comments: Please visit https://doi.org/10.1101/2023.09.14.557805 for bioRxiv preprint.
How to cite: KW57_HART_RAC1 was a gift from Stephen Floor (Addgene plasmid # 207399 ; http://n2t.net/addgene:207399 ; RRID:Addgene_207399)
